Addgene plasmid #109859: pHH0103_CKS1B_CKS
Purpose: Protein expression and purification of CKS1B_CKS
Depositing lab: Sachdev Sidhu. Depositing organization: University of Toronto. Publication: Large-scale survey and database of high affinity ligands for peptide recognition modules. Teyra J, Kelil A, Jain S, Helmy M, Jajodia R, Hooda Y, Gu J, D'Cruz AA, Nicholson SE, Min J, Sudol M, Kim PM, Bader GD, Sidhu SS. Mol Syst Biol. 2020 Dec;16(12):e9310. doi: 10.15252/msb.20199310. PubMed 33438817.
Backbone
  Vector backbone: pHH0103
  Vector type: Bacterial Expression
Growth in bacteria
  Bacterial resistance: Ampicillin, 100 μg/mL
  Growth temperature: 37°C
  Growth strain: DH5alpha
  Copy number: Low Copy
Gene/Insert
  Gene/Insert name: CKS1B_CKS
  Species: H. sapiens (human)
  Entrez Gene: CKS1B (a.k.a. CKS1, PNAS-16, PNAS-18, ckshs1)
  Cloning method: Restriction Enzyme; 5′ cloning site Sfi1 (unknown if destroyed); 3′ cloning site Not1 (unknown if destroyed)
Terms and licenses: Academic/Nonprofit Terms; Industry Terms: Not Available to Industry
How to cite: pHH0103_CKS1B_CKS was a gift from Sachdev Sidhu (Addgene plasmid # 109859 ; http://n2t.net/addgene:109859 ; RRID:Addgene_109859)
