[The description below was written by a language model from this plasmid's Addgene catalogue record and pLannotate feature annotations shown in this document.]
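Description:
pHH0103_CKS1B_CKS is a bacterial expression plasmid built on the pHH0103 backbone for producing and purifying the CKS domain of human CKS1B, a small protein that binds the catalytic subunit of cyclin-dependent kinases. The sequenced plasmid is about 7 kb. It replicates in E. coli from a ColE1/pBR322-type origin and is selected with ampicillin through the β-lactamase gene. The catalogue lists it as low copy. A pBR322 bom region and an f1 phage origin are also present, the latter inserted within what remains of the rop gene, which is annotated only as two fragments.

Expression is driven by the hybrid tac promoter followed by a lac operator. The plasmid carries its own lacI gene under the up-regulated lacIq promoter, so transcription is kept repressed until induced with IPTG. The annotated coding features downstream run in order: a 6xHis tag, Schistosoma japonicum glutathione S-transferase, and the CKS1B insert, which was cloned between SfiI and NotI sites. This arrangement is consistent with an N-terminally His- and GST-tagged fusion that can be captured on nickel or glutathione resins. The CKS1B segment is followed by the bacteriophage fd terminator.

Beyond the terminator lie two fragments of M13 gene III and a remnant of the tetracycline resistance gene. These look like leftovers from a phagemid-type ancestor and are not expected to form part of the expressed product, although the record does not comment on them. The stated purpose is protein expression and purification of the domain, and the associated publication concerns a large-scale survey of high-affinity ligands for peptide recognition modules.
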