Features (pLannotate 1.2.2; 21 found; start..end, strand, type, name):
      1..29      +  promoter       tac promoter: strong E. coli promoter; hybrid between the trp and lac UV5 promoters
     37..53      +  protein_bind   lac operator: The lac repressor binds to the lac operator to inhibit transcription in E. coli. This inhibition can be relieved by adding lactose or isopropyl-β-D-thiogalactopyranoside (IPTG). lac repressor encoded by lacI
    138..155     +  CDS            6xHis: 6xHis affinity tag
    171..824     +  CDS            GST26_SCHJA: Experimental evidence at protein level: Swiss-Prot protein existence level 1. GST isoenzymes appear to play a central role in the parasite detoxification system. Other functions are also suspected including a role in increasing the solubility of haematin in the parasite gut. From Schistosoma japonicum (Blood fluke).
    906..1142    +  CDS            CKS1B (sequence withheld): CKS1_HUMAN - Also known as CKS1. Experimental evidence at protein level: Swiss-Prot protein existence level 1. Binds to the catalytic subunit of the cyclin dependent kinases and is essential for their biological function. From Homo sapiens (Human).
   1158..1205    +  terminator     fd terminator (sequence withheld): central terminator from bacteriophage fd (Otsuka and Kunisawa, 1982)
   1210..1422    +  CDS            M13 gene III (fragment) (sequence partly withheld): pIII; III; minor coat protein
   1437..1907    +  CDS            M13 gene III (fragment) (sequence partly withheld): pIII; III; minor coat protein
   1929..1999    +  CDS            TcR (fragment): tetracycline efflux protein; tet; confers resistance to tetracycline
   2241..2621    -  CDS            YPB1_ECOLX: Protein predicted: Swiss-Prot protein existence level 4. From Escherichia coli.
   2638..2789    +  CDS            rop (fragment): Rop protein, which maintains plasmids at low copy number; rop
   2825..3253    -  rep_origin     f1 ori (sequence partly withheld): f1 bacteriophage origin of replication; arrow indicates direction of (+) strand synthesis
   3262..3301    +  CDS            rop (fragment): Rop protein, which maintains plasmids at low copy number; rop
   3403..3543    +  misc_feature   bom: basis of mobility region from pBR322
   3729..4316    -  rep_origin     ori: high-copy-number ColE1/pMB1/pBR322/pUC origin of replication
   4487..5347    -  CDS            AmpR: β-lactamase; bla; confers resistance to ampicillin, carbenicillin, and related antibiotics
   5348..5452    -  promoter       AmpR promoter: bla
   5561..5638    +  promoter       lacIq promoter: lacI (mutant); In the lacIq allele, a single base change in the promoter boosts expression of the lacI gene about 10-fold.
   5639..6721    +  CDS            lacI: lac repressor; lacI; The lac repressor binds to the lac operator to inhibit transcription in E. coli. This inhibition can be relieved by adding lactose or isopropyl-β-D-thiogalactopyranoside (IPTG).
   6734..6755    +  protein_bind   CAP binding site: CAP binding activates transcription in the presence of cAMP. E. coli catabolite activator protein
   6774..6791    +  promoter       tet promoter (fragment): E. coli promoter for tetracycline efflux protein gene
>Addgene plasmid #109859 | pHH0103_CKS1B_CKS | addgene full sequence | sequence record 214880 | Addgene NGS Result
TTGACAATTAATCATCGGCTCGTATAATGTGTGGAATTGTGAGCGGATAACAATTTCACACAGGAAACAG
CCAGTCCGTTTAGGTGTTTTCACGAGCACTTCACCAACAAGGACCATAGATTATGAAAATCGAAGAACAC
CATCACCATCACCATTCCAGCGGTAAGCTTATGTCCCCTATACTAGGTTATTGGAAAATTAAGGGCCTTG
TGCAACCCACTCGACTTCTTTTGGAATATCTTGAAGAAAAATATGAAGAGCATTTGTATGAGCGCGATGA
AGGTGATAAATGGCGAAACAAAAAGTTTGAATTGGGTTTGGAGTTTCCCAATCTTCCTTATTATATTGAT
GGTGATGTTAAATTAACACAGTCTATGGCCATCATACGTTATATAGCTGACAAGCACAACATGTTGGGTG
GTTGTCCAAAAGAGCGTGCAGAGATTTCAATGCTTGAAGGAGCGGTTTTGGATATTAGATACGGTGTTTC
GAGAATTGCATATAGTAAAGACTTTGAAACTCTCAAAGTTGATTTTCTTAGCAAGCTACCTGAAATGCTG
AAAATGTTCGAAGATCGTTTATGTCATAAAACATATTTAAATGGTGATCATGTAACCCATCCTGACTTCA
TGTTGTATGACGCTCTTGATGTTGTTTTATACATGGACCCAATGTGCCTGGATGCGTTCCCAAAATTAGT
TTGTTTTAAAAAACGTATTGAAGCTATCCCACAAATTGATAAGTACTTGAAATCCAGCAAGTATATAGCA
TGGCCTTTGCAGGGCTGGCAAGCCACGTTTGGTGGTGGCGACCATCCTCCAAAATCGGATCTGGAAGTTC
TGTTCCAGGGGCCCCTGTCCAGCGGTCTGGTTCCGCGTGGTTCCGGTACCGCGGCCCAGCCGGCC
[237 nt withheld, positions 906-1142]
GCGGCCGCATA
[142 nt withheld, positions 1154-1295]
C
[98 nt withheld, positions 1297-1394]
AGTTTGTACTGGTGACGAAACTCAGTGTCTAGCTAGAGTGGC
[149 nt withheld, positions 1437-1585]
T
[41 nt withheld, positions 1587-1627]
T
[62 nt withheld, positions 1629-1690]
A
[35 nt withheld, positions 1692-1726]
CCTCCCTCAATCGGTTGAATGTCGCCCTTTTGTCTTTGGCGCTGGTAAACCATATGAA
[86 nt withheld, positions 1785-1870]
T
[54 nt withheld, positions 1872-1925]
CTAGCGCCGCCCTATACCTTGTCTGCCTCCCCGCGTTGCGTCGCGGTGCATGGAGCCGGGCCACCTCGAC
CTGAATGGAAGCCGGCGGCACCTCGCTAACGGATTCACCACTCCAAGAATTGGAGCCAATCAATTCTTGC
GGAGAACTGTGAATGCGCAAACCAACCCTTGGCAGAACATATCCATCGCGTCCGCCATCTCCAGCAGCCG
CACGCGGCGCATCTCGGGCAGCGTTGGGTCCTGGCCACGGGTGCGCATGATCGTGCTCCTGTCGTTGAGG
ACCCGGCTAGGCTGGCGGGGTTGCCTTACTGGTTAGCAGAATGAATCACCGATACGCGAGCGAACGTGAA
GCGACTGCTGCTGCAAAACGTCTGCGACCTGAGCAACAACATGAATGGTCTTCGGTTTCCGTGTTTCGTA
AAGTCTGGAAACGCGGAAGTCAGCGCCCTGCACCATTATGTTCCGGATCTGCATCGCAGGATGCTGCTGG
CTACCCTGTGGAACACCTACATCTGTATTAACGAAGCGCTGGCATTGACCCTGAGTGATTTTTCTCTGGT
CCCGCCGCATCCATACCGCCAGTTGTTTACCCTCACAACGTTCCAGTAACCGGGCATGTTCATCATCAGT
AACCCGTATCGTGAGCATCCTCTCTCGTTTCATCGGTATCATTACCCCCATGAACAGAAATCCCCCTTAC
ACGGAGGCATCAGTGACCAAACAGGAAAAAACCGCCCTTAACATGGCCCGCTTTATCAGAAGCCAGACAT
TAACGCTTCTGGAGAAACTCAACGAGCTGGACGCGGATGAACAGGCAGACATCTGTGAATCGCTTCACGA
CCACGCTGATGAGCTTTACCGCAGGATCCGCGAAATTGTAAGCGTTAATATTTTGTTAAAATTCGCGTTA
AATTTTTGTTAAATCAGCTCATTTTTTAACCAATAGGCCGAAATCGGCAAAATCCCTTATAAATCAAAAG
AATAGACCGAGATAGGGT
[37 nt withheld, positions 2924-2960]
AAAGAACGTGGACTCCAACGTCAAAGG
[49 nt withheld, positions 2988-3036]
T
[91 nt withheld, positions 3038-3128]
G
[124 nt withheld, positions 3130-3253]
CGCGGATCCTGCCTCGCGCGTTTCGGTGATGACGGTGAAAACCTCTGACACATGCAGCTCCCGGAGACGG
TCACAGCTTGTCTGTAAGCGGATGCCGGGAGCAGACAAGCCCGTCAGGGCGCGTCAGCGGGTGTTGGCGG
GTGTCGGGGCGCAGCCATGACCCAGTCACGTAGCGATAGCGGAGTGTATACTGGCTTAACTATGCGGCAT
CAGAGCAGATTGTACTGAGAGTGCACCATATGCGGTGTGAAATACCGCACAGATGCGTAAGGAGAAAATA
CCGCATCAGGCGCTCTTCCGCTTCCTCGCTCACTGACTCGCTGCGCTCGGTCGTTCGGCTGCGGCGAGCG
GTATCAGCTCACTCAAAGGCGGTAATACGGTTATCCACAGAATCAGGGGATAACGCAGGAAAGAACATGT
GAGCAAAAGGCCAGCAAAAGGCCAGGAACCGTAAAAAGGCCGCGTTGCTGGCGTTTTTCCATAGGCTCCG
CCCCCCTGACGAGCATCACAAAAATCGACGCTCAAGTCAGAGGTGGCGAAACCCGACAGGACTATAAAGA
TACCAGGGTTTCCCCCTGGAAGCTCCCTCGTGCGCTCTCCTGTTCCGACCCTGCCGCTTACCGGATACCT
GTCCGCCTTTCTCCCTTCGGGAAGCGTGGCGCTTTCTCATAGCTCACGCTGTAGGTATCTCAGTTCGGTG
TAGGTCGTTCGCTCCAAGCTGGGCTGTGTGCACGAACCCCCCGTTCAGCCCGACCGCTGCGCCTTATCCG
GTAACTATCGTCTTGAGTCCAACCCGGTAAGACACGACTTATCGCCACTGGCAGCAGCCACTGGTAACAG
GATTAGCAGAGCGAGGTATGTAGGCGGTGCTACAGAGTTCTTGAAGTGGTGGCCTAACTACGGCTACACT
AGAAGGACAGTATTTGGTATCTGCGCTCTGCTGAAGCCAGTTACCTTCGGAAAAAGAGTTGGTAGCTCTT
GATCCGGCAAACAAACCACCGCTGGTAGCGGTGGTTTTTTTGTTTGCAAGCAGCAGATTACGCGCAGAAA
AAAAGGATCTCAAGAAGATCCTTTGATCTTTTCTACGGGGTCTGACGCTCAGTGGAACGAAAACTCACGT
TAAGGGATTTTGGTCATGAGATTATCAAAAAGGATCTTCACCTAGATCCTTTTAAATTAAAAATGAAGTT
TTAAATCAATCTAAAGTATATATGAGTAAACTTGGTCTGACAGTTACCAATGCTTAATCAGTGAGGCACC
TATCTCAGCGATCTGTCTATTTCGTTCATCCATAGTTGCCTGACTCCCCGTCGTGTAGATAACTACGATA
CGGGAGGGCTTACCATCTGGCCCCAGTGCTGCAATGATACCGCGAGACCCACGCTCACCGGCTCCAGATT
TATCAGCAATAAACCAGCCAGCCGGAAGGGCCGAGCGCAGAAGTGGTCCTGCAACTTTATCCGCCTCCAT
CCAGTCTATTAATTGTTGCCGGGAAGCTAGAGTAAGTAGTTCGCCAGTTAATAGTTTGCGCAACGTTGTT
GCCATTGCTGCAGGCATCGTGGTGTCACGCTCGTCGTTTGGTATGGCTTCATTCAGCTCCGGTTCCCAAC
GATCAAGGCGAGTTACATGATCCCCCATGTTGTGCAAAAAAGCGGTTAGCTCCTTCGGTCCTCCGATCGT
TGTCAGAAGTAAGTTGGCCGCAGTGTTATCACTCATGGTTATGGCAGCACTGCATAATTCTCTTACTGTC
ATGCCATCCGTAAGATGCTTTTCTGTGACTGGTGAGTACTCAACCAAGTCATTCTGAGAATAGTGTATGC
GGCGACCGAGTTGCTCTTGCCCGGCGTCAACACGGGATAATACCGCGCCACATAGCAGAACTTTAAAAGT
GCTCATCATTGGAAAACGTTCTTCGGGGCGAAAACTCTCAAGGATCTTACCGCTGTTGAGATCCAGTTCG
ATGTAACCCACTCGTGCACCCAACTGATCTTCAGCATCTTTTACTTTCACCAGCGTTTCTGGGTGAGCAA
AAACAGGAAGGCAAAATGCCGCAAAAAAGGGAATAAGGGCGACACGGAAATGTTGAATACTCATACTCTT
CCTTTTTCAATATTATTGAAGCATTTATCAGGGTTATTGTCTCATGAGCGGATACATATTTGAATGTATT
TAGAAAAATAAACAAATAGGGGTTCCGCGCACATTTCCCCGAAAAGTGCCACCTGACGTCTAAGAAACCA
TTATTATCATGACATTAACCTATAAAAATAGGCGTATCACGAGGCCCTTTCGTCTTCAAGAATTCCCGAC
ACCATCGAATGGTGCAAAACCTTTCGCGGTATGGCATGATAGCGCCCGGAAGAGAGTCAATTCAGGGTGG
TGAATGTGAAACCAGTAACGTTATACGATGTCGCAGAGTATGCCGGTGTCTCTTATCAGACCGTTTCCCG
CGTGGTGAACCAGGCCAGCCACGTTTCTGCGAAAACGCGGGAAAAAGTGGAAGCGGCGATGGCGGAGCTG
AATTACATTCCCAACCGCGTGGCACAACAACTGGCGGGCAAACAGTCGTTGCTGATTGGCGTTGCCACCT
CCAGTCTGGCCCTGCACGCGCCGTCGCAAATTGTCGCGGCGATTAAATCTCGCGCCGATCAACTGGGTGC
CAGCGTGGTGGTGTCGATGGTAGAACGAAGCGGCGTCGAAGCCTGTAAAGCGGCGGTGCACAATCTTCTC
GCGCAACGCGTCAGTGGGCTGATCATTAACTATCCGCTGGATGACCAGGATGCCATTGCTGTGGAAGCTG
CCTGCACTAATGTTCCGGCGTTATTTCTTGATGTCTCTGACCAGACACCCATCAACAGTATTATTTTCTC
CCATGAAGACGGTACGCGACTGGGCGTGGAGCATCTGGTCGCATTGGGTCACCAGCAAATCGCGCTGTTA
GCGGGCCCATTAAGTTCTGTCTCGGCGCGTCTGCGTCTGGCTGGCTGGCATAAATATCTCACTCGCAATC
AAATTCAGCCGATAGCGGAACGGGAAGGCGACTGGAGTGCCATGTCCGGTTTTCAACAAACCATGCAAAT
GCTGAATGAGGGCATCGTTCCCACTGCGATGCTGGTTGCCAACGATCAGATGGCGCTGGGCGCAATGCGC
GCCATTACCGAGTCCGGGCTGCGCGTTGGTGCGGATATCTCGGTAGTGGGATACGACGATACCGAAGACA
GCTCATGTTATATCCCGCCGTTAACCACCATCAAACAGGATTTTCGCCTGCTGGGGCAAACCAGCGTGGA
CCGCTTGCTGCAACTCTCTCAGGGCCAGGCGGTGAAGGGCAATCAGCTGTTGCCCGTCTCACTGGTGAAA
AGAAAAACCACCCTGGCGCCCAATACGCAAACCGCCTCTCCCCGCGCGTTGGCCGATTCATTAATGCAGC
TGGCACGACAGGTTTCCCGACTGGAAAGCGGGCAGTGAGCGCAACGCAATTAATGTAAGTTAGCTCACTC
ATTAGGCACAATTCTCATGTTTGACAGCTTATCATCGACTGCACGGTGCACCAATGCTTCTGGCGTCAGG
CAGCCATCGGAAGCTGTGGTATGGCTGTGCAGGTCGTAAATCACTGCATAATTCGTGTCGCTCAAGGCGC
ACTCCCGTTCTGGATAATGTTTTTTGCGCCGACATCATAACGGTTCTGGCAAATATTCTGAAATGAGCTG
