>Addgene plasmid #109859 | pHH0103_CKS1B_CKS | depositor partial sequence | sequence record 206811 | pHH0103_CKS1B_CKS sequence 258 bps
GGCCCAGCCGGCC
[237 nt withheld, positions 14-250]
GCGGCCGC
